>Addgene plasmid #158512 | pZA34 | addgene full sequence | sequence record 309641 | Addgene NGS Result
GGGACACGAAGTGGTTTAAACTATCAGTGTTTGACAGGATATATTGGCGGGTAAACCTAAGAGAAAAGAG
CGTTTATTAGAATAATCGGATATTTAAAAGGGCGTGAAAAGGTTTATCCGTTCGTCCATTTGTATGTGCC
AACCACAGGAACCGTAAAAAGGCCGCGTTGCTGGCGTTTTTCCATAGGCTCCGCCCCCCTGACGAGCATC
ACAAAAATCGACGCTCAAGTCAGAGGTGGCGAAACCCGACAGGACTATAAAGATACCAGGCGTTTCCCCC
TGGAAGCTCCCTCGTGCGCTCTCCTGTTCCGACCCTGCCGCTTACCGGATACCTGTCCGCCTTTCTCCCT
TCGGGAAGCGTGGCGCTTTCTCATAGCTCACGCTGTAGGTATCTCAGTTCGGTGTAGGTCGTTCGCTCCA
AGCTGGGCTGTGTGCACGAACCCCCCGTTCAGCCCGACCGCTGCGCCTTATCCGGTAACTATCGTCTTGA
GTCCAACCCGGTAAGACACGACTTATCGCCACTGGCAGCAGCCACTGGTAACAGGATTAGCAGAGCGAGG
TATGTAGGCGGTGCTACAGAGTTCTTGAAGTGGTGGCCTAACTACGGCTACACTAGAAGGACAGTATTTG
GTATCTGCGCTCTGCTGAAGCCAGTTACCTTCGGAAAAAGAGTTGGTAGCTCTTGATCCGGCAAACAAAC
CACCGCTGGTAGCGGTGGTTTTTTTGTTTGCAAGCAGCAGATTACGCGCAGAAAAAAAGGATCTCAAGAA
GATCCTTTGATCTTTTCTACGGGGTCTGACGCTCAGTGGAACGAAAACTCACGTTAAGGGATTTTGGTCA
TGAGATTATCAAAAAGGATCTTCACCTAGATCCTTTTAAATTAAAAATGAAGTTTTAAATCAATCTAAAG
TATATATGAGTAAACTTGGTCTGACAGCTAAAACAATTCATCCAGTAAAATATAATATTTTATTTTCTCC
CAATCAGGCTTGATCCCCAGTAAGTCAAAAAATAGCTCGACATACTGTTCTTCCCCGATATCCTCCCTGA
TCGACCGGACGCAGAAGGCAATGTCATACCACTTGTCCGCCCTGCCGCTTCTCCCAAGATCAATAAAGCC
ACTTACTTTGCCATCTTTCACAAAGATGTTGCTGTCTCCCAGGTCGCCGTGGGAAAAGACAAGTTCCTCT
TCGGGCTTTTCCGTCTTTAAAAAATCATACAGCTCGCGCGGATCTTTAAATGGAGTGTCCTCTTCCCAGT
TTTCGCAATCCACATCGGCCAGATCGTTATTCAGTAAGTAATCCAATTCGGCTAAGCGGCTGTCTAAGCT
ATTCGTATAGGGACAATCCGATATGTCGATGGAGTGAAAGAGCCTGATGCACTCCGCATACAGCTCGATA
ATCTTTTCAGGGCTTTGTTCATCTTCATACTCTTCCGAGCAAAGGACGCCATCGGCCTCACTCATGAGCA
GATTGCTCCAGCCATCATGCCGTTCAAAGTGCAGGACCTTTGGAACAGGCAGCTTTCCTTCCAGCCATAG
CATCATGTCCTTTTCCCGTTCCACATCATAGGTGGTCCCTTTATACCGGCTGTCCGTCATTTTTAAATAT
AGGTTTTCATTTTCTCCCACCAGCTTATATACCTTAGCAGGAGACATTCCTTCCGTATCTTTTGCGCAGC
GGTATTTTTCGATCAGTTTTTTCAATTCCGGTGATATTCTCATTTTAGCCATACTCTTCCTTTTTCAATA
TTATTGAAGCATTTATCAAGGTTATTGTCTCATGAGCGGATACATATTTGAATGTATTTAGAAAAATAAA
CAAATAGGGGTTCCGCGCACGAATTGGCCAGCGCTGCCATTTTTGGGGTGAGGCCGTTCGCGGCCGAGGG
GCGCAGCCCCTGGGGGGATGGGAGCTCGGTGCCTTGATGTGGGCGCCGGCGGTCGAGTGGCGACGGCGCG
GCTTGTCCGCGCCCTGGTAGATTGCCTGGCCGTAGGCCAGCCATTTTTGAGCGGCCAGCGGCCGCGATAG
GCCGACGCGAAGCGGCGGGGCGTAGGGAGCGCAGCGACCGAAGGGTAGGCGCTTTTTGCAGCTCTTCGGC
TGTGCGCTGGCCAGACAGTTATGCACAGGCCAGGCGGGTTTTAAGAGTTTTAATAAGTTTTAAAGAGTTT
TAGGCGGAAAAATCGCCTTTTTTCTCTTTTATATCAGTCACTTACATGTGTGACCGGTTCCCAATGTACG
GCTTTGGGTTCCCAATGTACGGGTTCCGGTTCCCAATGTACGGCTTTGGGTTCCCAATGTACGTGCTATC
CACAGGAAAGAAGCTTTTTCGACCTTTTTCCCCTGCTAGGGCAATTTGCCCTAGCATCTGCTCCGTACAT
TAGGAACCGGCGGATGCTTCGCCCTCGATCAGGTTGCGGTAGCGCATGACTAGGATCGGGCCAGCCTGCC
CCGCCTCCTCCTTCAAATCGTACTCCGGCAGGTCATTTGACCCGATCAGCTTGCGCACGGTGAAACAGAA
CTTCTTGAACTCTCCGGCGCTGCCACTGCGTTCGTAGATCGTCTTGAACAACCATCTGGCTTCTGCCTTG
CCTGCGGCGCGGCGTGCCAGGCGGTAGAGAAAACGGCCGATGCCGGGATCGATCAAAAAGTAATCGGGGT
GAACCGTCAGCACGTCCGGGTTCTTGCCTTCTGTGATCTCGCGGTACATCCAATCAGCTAGCTCGATCTC
GATGTACTCCGGCCGCCCGGTTTCGCTCTTTACGATCTTGTAGCGGCTAATCAAGGCTTCACCCTCGGAT
ACCGTCACCAGGCGGCCGTTCTTGGCCTTCTTCGTACGCTGCATGGCAACGTGCGTGGTGTTTAACCGAA
TGCAGGTTTCTACCAGGTCGTCTTTCTGCTTTCCGCCATCGGCTCGCCGGCAGAACTTGAGTACGTCCGC
AACGTGTGGACGGAACACGCGGCCGGGCTTGTCTCCCTTCCCTTCCCGGTATCGGTTCATGGATTCGGTT
AGATGGGAAACCGCCATCAGTACCAGGTCGTAATCCCACACACTGGCCATGCCGGCCGGCCCTGCGGAAA
CCTCTACGTGCCCGTCTGGAAGCTCGTAGCGGATCACCTCGCCAGCTCGTCGGTCACGCTTCGACAGACG
GAAAACGGCCACGTCCATGATGCTGCGACTATCGCGGGTGCCCACGTCATAGAGCATCGGAACGAAAAAA
TCTGGTTGCTCGTCGCCCTTGGGCGGCTTCCTAATCGACGACGCACCGGCTGCCGGCGGTTGCCGGGATT
CTTTGCGGATTCGATCAGCGGCCGCTTGCCACGATTCACCGGGGCGTGCTTCTGCCTCGATGCGTTGCCG
CTGGGCGGCCTGCGCGGCCTTCAACTTCTCCACCAGGTCATCACCCAGCGCCGCGCCGATTTGTACCGGG
CCGGATGGTTTGCGACCGCTCACGCCGATTCCTCGGGCTTGGGGGTTCCAGTGCCATTGCAGGGCCGGCA
GACAACCCAGCCGCTTACGCCTGGCCAACCGCCCGTTCCTCCACACATGGGGCATTCCACGGCGTCGGTG
CCTGGTTGTTCTTGATTTTCCATGCCGCCTCCTTTAGCCGCTAAAATTCATCTACTCATTTATTCATTTG
CTCATTTACTCTGGTAGCTGCGCGATGTATTCAGATAGCAGCTCGGTAATGGTCTTGCCTTGGCGTACCG
CGTACATCTTCAGCTTGGTGTGATCCTCCGCCGGCAACTGAAAGTTGACCCGCTTCATGGCTGGCGTGTC
TGCCAGGCTGGCCAACGTTGCAGCCTTGCTGCTGCGTGCGCTCGGACGGCCGGCACTTAGCGTGTTTGTG
CTTTTGCTCATTTTCTCTTTACCTCATTAACTCAAATGAGTTTTGATTTAATTTCAGCGGCCAGCGCCTG
GACCTCGCGGGCAGCGTCGCCCTCGGGTTCTGATTCAAGAACGGTTGTGCCGGCGGCGGCAGTGCCTGGG
TAGCTCACGCGCTGCGTGATACGGGACTCAAGAATGGGCAGCTCGTACCCGGCCAGCGCCTCGGCAACCT
CACCGCCGATGCGCGTGCCTTTGATCGCCCGCGACACGACAAAGGCCGCTTGTAGCCTTCCATCCGTGAC
CTCAATGCGCTGCTTAACCAGCTCCACCAGGTCGGCGGTGGCCCATATGTCGTAAGGGCTTGGCTGCACC
GGAATCAGCACGAAGTCGGCTGCCTTGATCGCGGACACAGCCAAGTCCGCCGCCTGGGGCGCTCCGTCGA
TCACTACGAAGTCGCGCCGGCCGATGGCCTTCACGTCGCGGTCAATCGTCGGGCGGTCGATGCCGACAAC
GGTTAGCGGTTGATCTTCCCGCACGGCCGCCCAATCGCGGGCACTGCCCTGGGGATCGGAATCGACTAAC
AGAACATCGGCCCCGGCGAGTTGCAGGGCGCGGGCTAGATGGGTTGCGATGGTCGTCTTGCCTGACCCGC
CTTTCTGGTTAAGTACAGCGATAACCTTCATGCGTTCCCCTTGCGTATTTGTTTATTTACTCATCGCATC
ATATACGCAGCGACCGCATGACGCAAGCTGTTTTACTCAAATACACATCACCTTTTTAGACGGCGGCGCT
CGGTTTCTTCAGCGGCCAAGCTGGCCGGCCAGGCCGCCAGCTTGGCATCAGACAAACCGGCCAGGATTTC
ATGCAGCCGCACGGCTGATGGGCTGCCTGTATCGAGTGGTGATTTTGTGCCGAGCTGCCGGTCGGGGAGC
TGTTGGCTGGCTGGTGGCAGGATATATTGTGGTGTAAACAAATTGACGCTTAGACAACTTAATAACACAT
TGCGGACGTTTTTAATGTACTGGGGTGGATGCAGTGGGCCCCACTCTGTGTGCCGAATTCGGATCCGGAG
AGCGGAGAATTAAGGGAGTCACGTTATGACCCCCGCCGATGACGCGGGACAAGCCGTTTTACGTTTGGAA
CTGACAGAACCGCAACGTTGAAGGAGCCACTCAGCCGCGGGTTTCTGGAGTTTAATGAGCTAAGCACATA
CGTCAGAAACCATTATTGCGCGTTCAAAAGTCGCCTAAGGTCACTATCAGCTAGCAAATATTTCTTGTCA
AAAATGCTCCACTGACGTTCCATAAATTCCCCTCGGTATCCAATTAGAGTCTCATATTCACTCTCAATCC
AAATAATCTGCACCGGATCTGGATCGTTTCGCATGATTGAACAAGATGGATTGCACGCAGGTTCTCCGGC
CGCTTGGGTGGAGAGGCTATTCGGCTATGACTGGGCACAACAGACAATCGGCTGCTCTGATGCCGCCGTG
TTCCGGCTGTCAGCGCAGGGGCGCCCGGTTCTTTTTGTCAAGACCGACCTGTCCGGTGCCCTGAATGAAC
TCCAGGACGAGGCAGCGCGGCTATCGTGGCTGGCCACGACGGGCGTTCCTTGCGCAGCTGTGCTCGACGT
TGTCACTGAAGCGGGAAGGGACTGGCTGCTATTGGGCGAAGTGCCGGGGCAGGATCTCCTGTCATCTCAC
CTTGCTCCTGCCGAGAAAGTATCCATCATGGCTGATGCAATGCGGCGGCTGCATACGCTTGATCCGGCTA
CCTGCCCATTCGACCACCAAGCGAAACATCGCATCGAGCGAGCACGTACTCGGATGGAAGCCGGTCTTGT
CGATCAGGATGATCTGGACGAAGAGCATCAGGGGCTCGCGCCAGCCGAACTGTTCGCCAGGCTCAAGGCG
CGTATGCCCGACGGCGAGGATCTCGTCGTGACTCATGGCGATGCCTGCTTGCCGAATATCATGGTGGAAA
ATGGCCGCTTTTCTGGATTCATCGACTGTGGCCGGCTGGGTGTGGCGGACCGCTATCAGGACATAGCGTT
GGCTACCCGTGATATTGCTGAAGAGCTTGGCGGCGAATGGGCTGACCGCTTCCTCGTGCTTTACGGTATC
GCCGCTCCCGATTCGCAGCGCATCGCCTTCTATCGCCTTCTTGACGAGTTCTTCTGAGCGGGTCTGGATC
TAGAGTCAAGCAGATCGTTCAAACATTTGGCAATAAAGTTTCTTAAGATTGAATCCTGTTGCCGGTCTTG
CGATGATTATCATATAATTTCTGTTGAATTACGTTAAGCATGTAATAATTAACATGTAATGCATGACGTT
ATTTATGAGATGGGTTTTTATGATTAGAGTCCCGCAATTATACATTTAATACGCGATAGAAAACAAAATA
TAGCGCGCAAACTAGGATAAATTATCGCGCGCGGTGTCATCTATGTTACTAGATCGACGCTGCAAGAATT
CAAGCTTGGAGGAATTCCAATCCCACAAAAATCTGAGCTTAACAGCACAGTTGCTCCTCTCAGAGCAGAA
TCGGGTATTCAACACCCTCATATCAACTACTACGTTGTGTATAACGGTCCACATGCCGGTATATACGATG
ACTGGGGTTGTACAAAGGCGGCAACAAACGGCGTTCCCGGAGTTGCACACAAGAAATTTGCCACTATTAC
AGAGGCAAGAGCAGCAGCTGACGCGTACACAACAAGTCAGCAAACAGACAGGTTGAACTTCATCCCCAAA
GGAGAAGCTCAACTCAAGCCCAAGAGCTTTGCTAAGGCCCTAACAAGCCCACCAAAGCAAAAAGCCCACT
GGCTCACGCTAGGAACCAAAAGGCCCAGCAGTGATCCAGCCCCAAAAGAGATCTCCTTTGCCCCGGAGAT
TACAATGGACGATTTCCTCTATCTTTACGATCTAGGAAGGAAGTTCGAAGGTGAAGGTGACGACACTATG
TTCACCACTGATAATGAGAAGGTTAGCCTCTTCAATTTCAGAAAGAATGCTGACCCACAGATGGTTAGAG
AGGCCTACGCAGCAAGTCTCATCAAGACGATCTACCCGAGTAACAATCTCCAGGAGATCAAATACCTTCC
CAAGAAGGTTAAAGATGCAGTCAAAAGATTCAGGACTAATTGCATCAAGAACACAGAGAAAGACATATTT
CTCAAGATCAGAAGTACTATTCCAGTATGGACGATTCAAGGCTTGCTTCATAAACCAAGGCAAGTAATAG
AGATTGGAGTCTCTAAAAAGGTAGTTCCTACTGAATCTAAGGCCATGCATGGAGTCTAAGATTCAAATCG
AGGATCTAACAGAACTCGCCGTCAAGACTGGCGAACAGTTCATACAGAGTCTTTTACGACTCAATGACAA
GAAGAAAATCTTCGTCAACATGGTGGAGCACGACACTCTGGTCTACTCCAAAAATGTCAAAGATACAGTC
TCAGAAGATCAAAGGGCTATTGAGACTTTTCAACAAAGGATAATTTCGGGAAACCTCCTCGGATTCCATT
GCCCAGCTATCTGTCACTTCATCGAAAGGACAGTAGAAAAGGAAGGTGGCTCCTACAAATGCCATCATTG
CGATAAAGGAAAGGCTATCATTCAAGATCTCTCTGCCGACAGTGGTCCCAAAGATGGACCCCCACCCACG
AGGAGCATCGTGGAAAAAGAAGAGGTTCCAACCACGTCTACAAAGCAAGTGGATTGATGTGACATCTCCA
CTGACGTAAGGGATGACGCACAATCCCACTATCCTTCGCAAGACCCTTCCTCTATATAAGGAAGTTCATT
TCATTTGGAGAGGACACGCTCGAGTATAAGAGCTCATTTTTACAACAATTACCAACAACAACAAACAACA
AACAACATTACAATTACATTTACAATTATCGATACAATGGTGGACGCTGTTGTAACAGTGTTTTTAGAGA
AAACCTTGAACATCCTCGAAGAAAAAGGCCGAACCGTATCGGACTACCGAAAACAGTTGGAAGATTTGCA
AAGCGAATTGAAATATATGCAGTCTTTTCTCAAGGATGCAGAGAGGCAGAAGAGAACTAATGAAACGTTG
CGTACTCTTGTTGCGGATTTACGAGAACTGGTTTACGAAGCTGAGGATATACTTGTGGATTGTCAGCTCG
CGGATGGTGATGATGGGAACGAGCAAAGGTCATCAAATGCGTGGCTTTCGCGGCTTCATCCTGCCCGGGT
TCCGTTGCAGTACAAGAAAAGCAAACGTTTGCAAGAGATCAATGAGAGGATAACGAAAATAAAGAGTCAA
GTAGAGCCTTATTTCGAATTCATAACGCCGAGTAATGTTGGAAGAGATAATGGAACTGATCGGTGGAGCT
CTCCGGTGTATGATCATACTCAGGTGGTTGGTTTGGAAGGAGATAAAAGAAAAATCAAGGAGTGGCTCTT
TCGATCAAACGACAGCCAGCTTTTGATAATGGCCTTTGTTGGGATGGGAGGGCTAGGTAAAACTACAATC
GCTCAAGAAGTGTTCAATGACAAAGAGATCGAACATCGTTTCGAAAGAAGGATATGGGTGTCTGTGTCCC
AGACTTTTACTGAAGAACAGATCATGAGAAGCATATTGAGGAACTTGGGGGACGCGAGTGTTGGAGATGA
TATTGGAACATTGCTGAGAAAAATCCAGCAGTATCTTTTGGGGAAAAGGTACTTGATAGTTATGGACGAT
GTATGGGACAAGAATTTGAGCTGGTGGGACAAGATCTACCAAGGACTGCCTAGAGGACAAGGAGGTAGCG
TTATCGTGACCACAAGGTCGGAATCTGTAGCGAAAAGGGTGCAAGCGAGAGACGACAAGACTCACCGTCC
AGAGCTCCTTAGTCCTGATAACAGTTGGCTGCTGTTTTGTAATGTGGCATTTGCAGCAAATGACGGTACT
TGTGAGCGTCCCGAGCTAGAGGATGTTGGCAAGGAGATTGTAACGAAATGCAAAGGTTTGCCTTTGACAA
TCAAAGCGGTTGGTGGGTTACTTCTGTGCAAAGACCATGTCTATCATGAATGGAGACGAATTGCAGAGCA
TTTTCAGGATGAGCTAAGAGGAAACACTTCTGAAACTGACAATGTTATGTCATCTCTGCAGTTGAGCTAC
GATGAACTCCCTTCCCACCTTAAGTCGTGCATTCTCACGCTTTCGCTCTATCCAGAGGACTGTGTTATAC
CAAAACAACAACTAGTACATGGATGGATCGGAGAAGGTTTTGTCATGTGGAGAAACGGAAGATCTGCAAC
TGAATCTGGAGAGGACTGCTTTTCCGGGCTCACAAACAGGTGTCTAATAGAAGTTGTAGACAAAACCTAT
AGCGGAACCATCATCACTTGCAAGATTCATGTTATGGTTCGTGATTTGGTGATCGATATAGCCAAGAAGG
ATTCGTTCTCTAACCCGGAAGGCCTCAACTGTCGTCACCTTGGGATTAGTGGAAACTTTGATGAGAAGCA
GATCAAAGTTAACCATAAGCTGAGAGGCGTAGTGTCAACAACTAAGACAGGTGAAGTGAACAAGCTCAAC
TCAGACTTAGCTAAGAAATTCACAGACTGCAAATATCTTCGGGTTCTCGATATCTCGAAATCCATATTTG
ATGCTCCTCTGTCTGAGATTTTGGATGAGATTGCAAGCCTTCAACACTTAGCATGTCTTAGTTTGAGCAA
CACACATCCGTTGATCCAGTTTCCTCGTTCCATGGAAGATCTCCACAACCTTCAGATTCTAGACGCAAGC
TACTGTCAGAATCTGAAACAACTTCAACCTTGCATCGTCTTGTTCAAGAAACTCCTTGTACTTGACATGA
CGAACTGTGGATCCCTTGAATGCTTCCCCAAGGGTATCGGAAGTCTCGTGAAGCTCGAAGTTCTGTTGGG
ATTTAAGCCAGCCAGGTCCAACAATGGGTGCAAGCTCAGTGAAGTGAAAAATCTCACAAACCTTCGGAAA
CTTGGTCTTTCTCTGACTCGTGGCGATCAGATAGAAGAGGAGGAGCTTGATTCTTTGATAAACCTAAGCA
AGCTGATGTCCATTTCGATCAACTGCTATGATAGCTACGGCGATGATCTCATAACCAAAATAGACGCCCT
TACTCCTCCACACCAGCTCCATGAGCTTTCTCTACAATTCTATCCTGGAAAGTCGAGTCCATCGTGGTTG
AGTCCTCACAAGCTTCCGATGTTGAGGTACATGTCAATATGTTCAGGTAATTTGGTGAAAATGCAGGAAC
CATTCTGGGGAAACGAGAATACTCACTGGAGAATTGAAGGTTTAATGTTAAGTTCATTGTCGGACCTAGA
CATGGACTGGGAAGTGCTGCAACAGTCAATGCCGTACCTGAGGACCGTGACCGCAAACTGGTGTCCAGAG
CTAGAGTCTTTCGCGATTGAAGATGTTGGCTTTAGAGGCGGAGTGTGGATGAAAACACCATTGCACAGAA
CCGGTTCGTACCCATACGATGTTCCTGACTATGCGGGCTATCCCTATGACGTCCCGGACTATGCAGGATT
GTATCCATATGACGTTCCAGATTACGCCACTAGAGCTGCTTACCCATACGATGTTCCTGACTATGCGGGC
TATCCCTATGACGTCCCGGACTATGCAGGATTGTATCCATATGACGTTCCAGATTACGCCTGAGCTTGTC
CTGCTTTAATGAGATATGCGAGAAGCCTATGATCGCATGATATTTGCTTTCAATTCTGTTGTGCACGTTG
TAAAAAACCTGAGCATGTGTAGCTCAGATCCTTACCGCCGGTTTCGGTTCATTCTAATGAATATATCACC
CGTTACTATCGTATTTTTATGAATAATATTCTCCGTTCAATTTACTGATTGTACCCTACTACTTATATGT
ACAATATTAAAATGAAAACAATATATTGTGCTGAATAGGTTTATAGCGACATCTATGATAGAGCGCCACA
ATAACAAACAATTGCGTTTTATTATTACAAATCCAATTTTAAAAAAAGCGGCAGAACCGGTCAAACCTAA
AAGACTGATTACATAAATCTTATTCAAATTTCAAAAGTGCCCCAGGGGCTAGTATCTACGACACACCGAG
CGGCGAACTAATAACGCTCACTGAAGGGAACTCCGGTTCCCCGCCGGCGCGCATGGGTGAGATTCCTTGA
AGTTGAGTATTGGCCGTCCGCTCTACCGAAAGTTACGGGCACCATTCAACCCGGTCCAGCACGGCGGCCG
GGTAACCGACTTGCTGCCCCGAGAATTATGCAGCATTTTTTTGGTGTATGTGGGCCCCAAATGAAGTGCA
GGTCAAACCTTGACAGTGACGACAAATCGTTGGGCGGGTCCAGGGCGAATTTTGCGACAACATGTCGAGG
CTCAGCAGGACCGCTACTAGAGGATGCACATGTGACCGA
Features (pLannotate 1.2.2; 20 found; start..end, strand, type, name):
     32..56      +  misc_feature   RB T-DNA repeat: right border repeat from nopaline C58 T-DNA
    179..767     -  rep_origin     ori: high-copy-number ColE1/pMB1/pBR322/pUC origin of replication
    938..1732    -  CDS            KanR: aminoglycoside phosphotransferase; aphA-3; confers resistance to kanamycin
   1733..1837    -  promoter       AmpR promoter: bla
   1854..1914    -  rep_origin     oriV (fragment): incP origin of replication
   2120..2314    -  rep_origin     pVS1 oriV: origin of replication for the Pseudomonas plasmid pVS1 (Heeb et al., 2000)
   2380..3453    -  CDS            pVS1 RepA: replication protein from the Pseudomonas plasmid pVS1 (Heeb et al., 2000)
   3882..4511    -  CDS            pVS1 StaA: stability protein from the Pseudomonas plasmid pVS1 (Heeb et al., 2000)
   4775..4799    +  misc_feature   LB T-DNA repeat: left border repeat from nopaline C58 T-DNA
   5009..5192    +  promoter       NOS promoter: nopaline synthase promoter NOS promoter
   5213..6004    +  CDS            neo: KKA2_KLEPN - Also known as kan, nptII. Experimental evidence at protein level: Swiss-Prot protein existence level 1. Resistance to kanamycin, neomycin, paromomycin, ribostamycin, butirosin and gentamicin B. From Klebsiella pneumoniae.
   6033..6285    +  terminator     NOS terminator: nopaline synthase terminator and poly(A) signal
   6311..7117    +  CDS            IBMP_CAMVB (fragment): Experimental evidence at protein level: Swiss-Prot protein existence level 1. Enhances the ribosomal termination-reinitiation event leading to the translation of major open reading frames on the polycistronic viral RNAs. From Cauliflower mosaic virus (strain Bari 1) (CaMV).
   7301..7646    +  promoter       CaMV 35S promoter: strong constitutive promoter from cauliflower mosaic virus
   7598..7644    +  promoter       minimal CaMV 35S promoter: minimal 35S promoter from cauliflower mosaic virus
   7675..7728    +  misc_feature   TMV Ω: translational enhancer from the tobacco mosaic virus 5'-leader sequence (Gallie et al., 1988)
   7737..10292   +  CDS            RPP13L4: R13L4_ARATH - Also known as ZAR1 From Arabidopsis thaliana (Mouse-ear cress).
  10299..10387   +  CDS            3xHA (fragment): three tandem HA epitope tags
  10401..10489   +  CDS            3xHA (fragment): three tandem HA epitope tags
  10501..11208   +  terminator     OCS terminator: octopine synthase terminator
