[The description below was written by a language model from this plasmid's Addgene catalogue record and pLannotate feature annotations shown in this document.]
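Description:
pZA34 is a plant expression binary vector built on the Golden Gate-compatible pICH86988 backbone, designed for Agrobacterium-mediated delivery of an Arabidopsis thaliana ZAR1 variant into plant cells. Outside the T-DNA, the 11.2 kb plasmid carries a high-copy ColE1/pUC-type origin for propagation in E. coli. The pVS1 replication module (oriV, RepA and the StaA stability protein) allows stable maintenance in Agrobacterium. Bacterial selection is by an aphA-3-type kanamycin resistance gene driven by the bla promoter. A short fragment of an incP oriV is also annotated.

Between the nopaline-type left and right border repeats lie two plant cassettes. The first, a NOS promoter–nptII (neo)–NOS terminator unit, provides kanamycin selection of transformed plant tissue. The second is the expression cassette: a CaMV 35S promoter followed by the TMV Ω translational enhancer, the ZAR1 (RPP13L4) coding sequence, and the octopine synthase terminator. An upstream hit to a CaMV protein fragment probably reflects extended viral promoter sequence rather than an expressed gene. ZAR1 is fused at its C terminus to two tandem 3xHA blocks, which together form the 6xHA tag for immunodetection or pull-down.

ZAR1 is an NLR immune receptor that assembles into a resistosome. The record gives the mutation inconsistently, as D498V in the purpose line and D489V in the mutation field, and does not state its functional effect. The associated work describes a vector toolkit for studying the ZAR1 resistosome in Nicotiana benthamiana, so this plasmid serves for in planta expression of the tagged mutant receptor in that system.
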