Addgene plasmid #158512: pZA34
Purpose: In planta gene expression of Golden gate compatible A. thaliana ZAR1 D498V-6xHA. Km plant selection marker.
Depositing lab: Sophien Kamoun. Depositing organization: Sainsbury Laboratory, Norwich. Publication: A vector system for fast-forward studies of the HOPZ-ACTIVATED RESISTANCE1 (ZAR1) resistosome in the model plant Nicotiana benthamiana. Harant A, Pai H, Sakai T, Kamoun S, Adachi H. Plant Physiol. 2022 Jan 20;188(1):70-80. doi: 10.1093/plphys/kiab471. PubMed 34633454.
Backbone
  Vector backbone: pICH86988
  Backbone manufacturer: https://www.addgene.org/48076/
  Vector type: Plant Expression
Growth in bacteria
  Bacterial resistance: Kanamycin, 50 μg/mL
  Growth temperature: 37°C
  Growth strain: DH5alpha
  Copy number: High Copy
Gene/Insert
  Gene/Insert name: ZAR1-6xHA
  Species: A. thaliana (mustard weed)
  Mutation: D489V
  Entrez Gene: ZAR1 (a.k.a. HOPZ-ACTIVATED RESISTANCE 1, ZAR1)
  Tag / fusion protein: 6xHA (C terminal on insert)
  Cloning method: Restriction Enzyme; 5′ cloning site Unknown (unknown if destroyed)
Terms and licenses: Academic/Nonprofit Terms; Industry Terms: Not Available to Industry
How to cite: pZA34 was a gift from Sophien Kamoun (Addgene plasmid # 158512 ; http://n2t.net/addgene:158512 ; RRID:Addgene_158512)
